>Addgene plasmid #229884 | AiP12317 - pAAV-AiE0468m-minBG-SYFP2-WPRE3-BGHpA (Alias: CN2317) | addgene full sequence | sequence record 459692 | Addgene NGS Result
CCTGCAGGCAGCTGCGCGCTCGCTCGCTCACTGAGGCCGCCCGGGCGTCGGGCGACCTTTGGTCGCCCGG
CCTCAGTGAGCGAGCGAGCGCGCAGAGAGGGAGTGGCCAACTCCATCACTAGGGGTTCCTGCGGCCGCAC
GCGTAGAATGCTCAGGGCCTCAGCATCAGCTAAGAGGCTTTCTGGTTGCTTGATTCTCCCCAATAAACAC
CCTGAAGTCTCATCAAACTGCTCATTTATTTTCCTGTAAATGCTTCTATTGCTAACCAGGCCTTGGCCAT
TTTTCCCATGGGAAATGGAGTTGTTGGCTTCCCCTGGTTCCTGTTCACCATCCAGGAAGTCGAATAAATA
ATGACCGTAGCCCATACTGGTGGGATGGATACAGGAGGAGGACTGAAAGCAGGAGAATATCAAACCCATC
AAAAATCACCGAGATCAGTGCAAAGACTGAAGCAGAAAGACACAGCCTCTAAATAGGAGCGGCCTTAATG
AAAGTGCATCACCTCAGAGCCAACATGAAGTCTGCAGATGGGATGCACCTGCCTCCTGAGAACCTCACAG
AGGGAAATCAAGCATCAGAACCCAGAATGGAAGCAGAAAACCCCCAATCAGACTCCTCGGAGACACTTCA
GAAAAGGAACTCTCAGCTTGCAAAACAACAGGTGCATCTCTAAAGAGATGTGGCTCCTGCCCCCACCCCA
TACCACCGCACCCTGAGATTGCAGCACTGCTCTGAACTCTCCAATCAAGCCTCTTTCTTTGGTCACTCTT
AAAGTGGTTGGTTTCCAGCACTAACCCTCACTCCTCCACCGAAATGAAATCTGCTAGCTTTGGCTGATGT
TTAAACAGCTTCAATCTCTGGGGTCTTTTGTGAGAGAGGATAATTTTAACACTGGTGATAAACCCACCAG
AATTTCCAGGTGAGAGGAGAAGCCTGAGCTCGGGCTGGGCATAAAAGTCAGGGCAGAGCCATCTATTGCT
TACATTTGCTTCTGGGATCCAGATCTTTCGAAGCTAGCGCTACCGGTCGCCACCATGGTGAGCAAGGGCG
AGGAGCTGTTCACCGGGGTGGTGCCCATCCTGGTCGAGCTGGACGGCGACGTAAACGGCCACAAGTTCAG
CGTGTCCGGCGAGGGCGAGGGCGATGCCACCTACGGCAAGCTGACCCTGAAGCTGATCTGCACCACCGGC
AAGCTGCCCGTGCCCTGGCCCACCCTCGTGACCACCCTGGGCTACGGCGTGCAGTGCTTCGCCCGCTACC
CCGACCACATGAAGCAGCACGACTTCTTCAAGTCCGCCATGCCCGAAGGCTACGTCCAGGAGCGCACCAT
CTTCTTCAAGGACGACGGCAACTACAAGACCCGCGCCGAGGTGAAGTTCGAGGGCGACACCCTGGTGAAC
CGCATCGAGCTGAAGGGCATCGACTTCAAGGAGGACGGCAACATCCTGGGGCACAAGCTGGAGTACAACT
ACAACAGCCACAACGTCTATATCACCGCCGACAAGCAGAAGAACGGCATCAAGGCCAACTTCAAGATCCG
CCACAACATCGAGGACGGCGGCGTGCAGCTCGCCGACCACTACCAGCAGAACACCCCCATCGGCGACGGC
CCCGTGCTGCTGCCCGACAACCACTACCTGAGCTACCAGTCCAAGCTGAGCAAAGACCCCAACGAGAAGC
GCGATCACATGGTCCTGCTGGAGTTCGTGACCGCCGCCGGGATCACTCTCGGCATGGACGAGCTGTACAA
GTAAGTCGACGGCGCGCCGCGGCCGCGAATTCGATATCATAATCAACCTCTGGATTACAAAATTTGTGAA
AGATTGACTGGTATTCTTAACTATGTTGCTCCTTTTACGCTATGTGGATACGCTGCTTTAATGCCTTTGT
ATCATGCTATTGCTTCCCGTATGGCTTTCATTTTCTCCTCCTTGTATAAATCCTGGTTAGTTCTTGCCAC
GGCGGAACTCATCGCCGCCTGCCTTGCCCGCTGCTGGACAGGGGCTCGGCTGTTGGGCACTGACAATTCC
GTGGCTCGAGAGATCTTCGACTGTGCCTTCTAGTTGCCAGCCATCTGTTGTTTGCCCCTCCCCCGTGCCT
TCCTTGACCCTGGAAGGTGCCACTCCCACTGTCCTTTCCTAATAAAATGAGGAAATTGCATCGCATTGTC
TGAGTAGGTGTCATTCTATTCTGGGGGGTGGGGTGGGGCAGGACAGCAAGGGGGAGGATTGGGAAGACAA
TAGCAGGCATGAGATCTCACGTGCGGACCGAGCGGCCGCAGGAACCCCTAGTGATGGAGTTGGCCACTCC
CTCTCTGCGCGCTCGCTCGCTCACTGAGGCCGGGCGACCAAAGGTCGCCCGACGCCCGGGCTTTGCCCGG
GCGGCCTCAGTGAGCGAGCGAGCGCGCAGCTGCCTGCAGGGGCGCCTGATGCGGTATTTTCTCCTTACGC
ATCTGTGCGGTATTTCACACCGCATA
[95 nt withheld, positions 2477-2571]
T
[46 nt withheld, positions 2573-2618]
C
[141 nt withheld, positions 2620-2760]
CCTTTGACGTTGGAGTCCACGTTCTTT
[37 nt withheld, positions 2788-2824]
ACTCTATCTCGGGCTATTCTTTTGATTTATAAGGGATTTTGCCGATTTCGGTCTATTGGTTAAAAAATGA
GCTGATTTAACAAAAATTTAACGCGAATTTTAACAAAATATTAACGTTTACAATTTTATGGTGCACTCTC
AGTACAATCTGCTCTGATGCCGCATAGTTAAGCCAGCCCCGACACCCGCCAACACCCGCTGACGCGCCCT
GACGGGCTTGTCTGCTCCCGGCATCCGCTTACAGACAAGCTGTGACCGTCTCCGGGAGCTGCATGTGTCA
GAGGTTTTCACCGTCATCACCGAAACGCGCGAGACGAAAGGGCCTCGTGATACGCCTATTTTTATAGGTT
AATGTCATGATAATAATGGTTTCTTAGACGTCAGGTGGCACTTTTCGGGGAAATGTGCGCGGAACCCCTA
TTTGTTTATTTTTCTAAATACATTCAAATATGTATCCGCTCATGAGACAATAACCCTGATAAATGCTTCA
ATAATATTGAAAAAGGAAGAGTATGAGTATTCAACATTTCCGTGTCGCCCTTATTCCCTTTTTTGCGGCA
TTTTGCCTTCCTGTTTTTGCTCACCCAGAAACGCTGGTGAAAGTAAAAGATGCTGAAGATCAGTTGGGTG
CACGAGTGGGTTACATCGAACTGGATCTCAACAGCGGTAAGATCCTTGAGAGTTTTCGCCCCGAAGAACG
TTTTCCAATGATGAGCACTTTTAAAGTTCTGCTATGTGGCGCGGTATTATCCCGTATTGACGCCGGGCAA
GAGCAACTCGGTCGCCGCATACACTATTCTCAGAATGACTTGGTTGAGTACTCACCAGTCACAGAAAAGC
ATCTTACGGATGGCATGACAGTAAGAGAATTATGCAGTGCTGCCATAACCATGAGTGATAACACTGCGGC
CAACTTACTTCTGACAACGATCGGAGGACCGAAGGAGCTAACCGCTTTTTTGCACAACATGGGGGATCAT
GTAACTCGCCTTGATCGTTGGGAACCGGAGCTGAATGAAGCCATACCAAACGACGAGCGTGACACCACGA
TGCCTGTAGCAATGGCAACAACGTTGCGCAAACTATTAACTGGCGAACTACTTACTCTAGCTTCCCGGCA
ACAATTAATAGACTGGATGGAGGCGGATAAAGTTGCAGGACCACTTCTGCGCTCGGCCCTTCCGGCTGGC
TGGTTTATTGCTGATAAATCTGGAGCCGGTGAGCGTGGGTCTCGCGGTATCATTGCAGCACTGGGGCCAG
ATGGTAAGCCCTCCCGTATCGTAGTTATCTACACGACGGGGAGTCAGGCAACTATGGATGAACGAAATAG
ACAGATCGCTGAGATAGGTGCCTCACTGATTAAGCATTGGTAACTGTCAGACCAAGTTTACTCATATATA
CTTTAGATTGATTTAAAACTTCATTTTTAATTTAAAAGGATCTAGGTGAAGATCCTTTTTGATAATCTCA
TGACCAAAATCCCTTAACGTGAGTTTTCGTTCCACTGAGCGTCAGACCCCGTAGAAAAGATCAAAGGATC
TTCTTGAGATCCTTTTTTTCTGCGCGTAATCTGCTGCTTGCAAACAAAAAAACCACCGCTACCAGCGGTG
GTTTGTTTGCCGGATCAAGAGCTACCAACTCTTTTTCCGAAGGTAACTGGCTTCAGCAGAGCGCAGATAC
CAAATACTGTTCTTCTAGTGTAGCCGTAGTTAGGCCACCACTTCAAGAACTCTGTAGCACCGCCTACATA
CCTCGCTCTGCTAATCCTGTTACCAGTGGCTGCTGCCAGTGGCGATAAGTCGTGTCTTACCGGGTTGGAC
TCAAGACGATAGTTACCGGATAAGGCGCAGCGGTCGGGCTGAACGGGGGGTTCGTGCACACAGCCCAGCT
TGGAGCGAACGACCTACACCGAACTGAGATACCTACAGCGTGAGCTATGAGAAAGCGCCACGCTTCCCGA
AGGGAGAAAGGCGGACAGGTATCCGGTAAGCGGCAGGGTCGGAACAGGAGAGCGCACGAGGGAGCTTCCA
GGGGGAAACGCCTGGTATCTTTATAGTCCTGTCGGGTTTCGCCACCTCTGACTTGAGCGTCGATTTTTGT
GATGCTCGTCAGGGGGGCGGAGCCTATGGAAAAACGCCAGCAACGCGGCCTTTTTACGGTTCCTGGCCTT
TTGCTGGCCTTTTGCTCACATGT
Features (pLannotate 1.2.2; 14 found; start..end, strand, type, name):
     12..39      +  repeat_region  AAV2 ITR (fragment): inverted terminal repeat of adeno-associated virus serotype 2 inverted
     68..95      +  repeat_region  AAV2 ITR (fragment): inverted terminal repeat of adeno-associated virus serotype 2 inverted
   1035..1751    +  CDS            SYFP2: SYFP2 is a basic (constitutively fluorescent) yellow fluorescent protein published in 2006, derived from Aequorea victoria. It is reported to be a very rapidly-maturing monomer with moderate acid sensitivity.
   1791..1948    +  misc_feature   WPRE (fragment): woodchuck hepatitis virus posttranscriptional regulatory element
   1954..2034    +  misc_feature   WPRE (fragment): woodchuck hepatitis virus posttranscriptional regulatory element
   2051..2162    +  polyA_signal   bGH poly(A) signal: bovine growth hormone polyadenylation signal
   2280..2420    +  repeat_region  AAV2 ITR: inverted terminal repeat of adeno-associated virus serotype 2 inverted
   2425..2476    -  misc_feature   bom (fragment): basis of mobility region from pBR322
   2495..2950    +  rep_origin     f1 ori (sequence partly withheld): f1 bacteriophage origin of replication; arrow indicates direction of (+) strand synthesis
   2951..3000    -  misc_feature   bom (fragment): basis of mobility region from pBR322
   3102..3137    -  CDS            rop (fragment): Rop protein, which maintains plasmids at low copy number; rop
   3232..3336    +  promoter       AmpR promoter: bla
   3337..4197    +  CDS            AmpR: β-lactamase; bla; confers resistance to ampicillin, carbenicillin, and related antibiotics
   4368..4956    +  rep_origin     ori: high-copy-number ColE1/pMB1/pBR322/pUC origin of replication
