[The description below was written by a language model from this plasmid's Addgene catalogue record and pLannotate feature annotations shown in this document.]
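Description:
AiP12317 - pAAV-AiE0468m-minBG-SYFP2-WPRE3-BGHpA (alias CN2317) is a recombinant AAV transfer plasmid of about 5 kb, built to package an enhancer-driven fluorescent reporter into AAV particles for delivery to the brain. It is maintained in bacteria through a high-copy ColE1/pUC-type origin and selected with ampicillin via the AmpR (β-lactamase) gene and its own promoter. The backbone also carries an f1 phage origin and small remnants of the pBR322 bom and rop regions. The expression cassette is flanked by AAV2 inverted terminal repeats, which are the cis elements needed for genome replication and encapsidation. The right ITR is annotated in full, whereas the left one is detected only as short fragments, which is common for these repeat-rich, structured elements in sequencing-based annotation.

Between the ITRs, the name indicates that the AiE0468m enhancer sits upstream of a minimal beta-globin promoter (minBG). Neither element is called by the automated feature table, but the unannotated stretch of roughly 900 bp before the reporter is consistent with their position. The minimal promoter has little activity alone, so expression depends on the enhancer, which is intended to restrict transcription to specific brain cell types. The record does not say which cell types this enhancer targets. The payload is SYFP2, a rapidly maturing monomeric yellow fluorescent protein derived from Aequorea victoria. It is followed by WPRE3, a shortened woodchuck hepatitis virus posttranscriptional element (annotated as two WPRE fragments) that boosts transcript expression while saving packaging space, and then by a bovine growth hormone polyadenylation signal. The construct belongs to a collection of enhancer AAVs for genetic access to cortical cell types and serves to label and evaluate enhancer-defined populations.
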