Addgene plasmid #229884: AiP12317 - pAAV-AiE0468m-minBG-SYFP2-WPRE3-BGHpA (Alias: CN2317)
Purpose: AiE0468m is an enhancer sequence, designed to drive AAV-mediated transgene expression in specific brain cell types
Depositing lab: Allen Institute for Brain Science & Jonathan Ting. Depositing organization: Allen Institute. Publication: A suite of enhancer AAVs and transgenic mouse lines for genetic access to cortical cell types. Ben-Simon Y, Hooper M, Narayan S, Daigle TL, Dwivedi D, Way SW, Oster A, Stafford DA, Mich JK, Taormina MJ, Martinez RA, Opitz-Araya X, Roth JR, Alexander JR, Allen S, Amster A, Arbuckle J, Ayala A, Baker PM, Bakken TE, Barcelli T, Barta S, Bendrick J, Bertagnolli D, Bielstein C, Bishwakarma P, Bowlus J, Boyer G, Brouner K, Casian B, Casper T, Chakka AB, Chakrabarty R, Chance RK, Chavan S, Clark M, Colbert K, Collman F, Daniel S, Departee M, DiValentin P, Donadio N, Dotson N, Egdorf T, Fliss T, Gabitto M, Garcia J, Gary A, Gasperini M, Gloe J, Goldy J, Gore BB, Graybuck L, Greisman N, Haeseleer F, Halterman C, Haradon Z, Hastings SD, Helback O, Ho W, Hockemeyer D, Huang C, Huff S, Hunker A, Johansen N, Jones D, Juneau Z, Kalmbach B, Kannan M, Khem S, Kussick E, Kutsal R, Larsen R, Lee C, Lee AY, Leibly M, Lenz GH, Li S, Liang E, Lusk N, Madigan Z, Malloy J, Malone J, McCue R, Melchor J, Mollenkopf T, Moosman S, Morin E, Newman D, Ng L, Ngo K, Omstead V, Otto S, Oyama A, Pena N, Pham T, Phillips E, Pom CA, Potekhina L, Ransford S, Ray PL, Rette D, Reynoldson C, Rimorin C, Rocha D, Ruiz A, Sanchez REA, Sawyer L, Sedeno-Cortes A, Sevigny JP, Shapovalova N, Shepard N, Shulga L, Sigler AR, Siverts L, Soliman S, Somasundaram S, Staats B, Stewart K, Szelenyi E, Tieu M, Trader C, Tran A, van Velthoven CTJ, Walker M, Wang Y, Weed N, Wirthlin M, Wood T, Wynalda B, Yao Z, Zhou T, Ariza J, Dee N, Reding M, Ronellenfitch K, Mufti S, Sunkin SM, Smith KA, Esposito L, Waters J, Thyagarajan B, Yao S, Lein ES, Zeng H, Levi BP, Ngai J, Ting JT, Tasic B. Cell. 2025 May 16:S0092-8674(25)00513-6. doi: 10.1016/j.cell.2025.05.002. PubMed 40403729.
Backbone
  Vector backbone: rAAV
  Vector type: AAV
Growth in bacteria
  Bacterial resistance: Ampicillin, 100 μg/mL
  Growth temperature: 30°C
  Growth strain: NEB Stable
  Copy number: High Copy
Gene/Insert
  Gene/Insert name: SYFP2
  Species: Synthetic
  Cloning method: Restriction Enzyme; 5′ cloning site Unknown (unknown if destroyed); 3′ cloning site Unknown (unknown if destroyed)
Terms and licenses: Academic/Nonprofit Terms; Industry Terms: Not Available to Industry
Depositor comments: Allen Institute plasmid alias: CN2317
How to cite: AiP12317 - pAAV-AiE0468m-minBG-SYFP2-WPRE3-BGHpA (Alias: CN2317) was a gift from Allen Institute for Brain Science & Jonathan Ting (Addgene plasmid # 229884 ; http://n2t.net/addgene:229884 ; RRID:Addgene_229884)
